>Addgene plasmid #37936 | MSCV-N BGLF4 | addgene partial sequence | sequence record 50665 | pLXSN-5
CTCACTCCTTCTCTAGGCGCCGGAATTAGATCTGCCACCATGGACTACAAGGATGACGATGACAAGCTCG
ATGGAGGATACCCATACGATGTTCCAGATTACGCTGCTCGAGGTTATCAAACAAGTTTGTACAAAAAAGT
TGGCATGGATGTGAATATGGCTGCGGAGTTGAGCCCGACGAACTCCTCCAGCAGTGGCGAGTTGAGTGTC
TCCCCAGAACCCCCTCGAGAGACCCAGGCCTTTTTGGGGAAGGTGACTGTCATTGATTACTTCACCTTTC
AGCACAAACACCTGAAGGTGACCAACATTGATGACATGACGGAGACCCTCTATGTAAAGCTGCCGGAGAA
CATGACGCGCTGTGATCACCTCCCCATTACCTGCGAGTATCTGCTGGGGCGGGGGAGCTACGGGGCCGTG
TATGCACATGCAGATAATGCCACGGTCAAACTCTATGACTCTGTGACGGAGCTGTATCACGAGCTCATGG
TGTGTGACATGATTCAGATTGGGAAGGCCACGGCCGAGGATGGGCAGGACAAGGCCCTGGTGGACTACCT
GTCGGCCTGCACGTCCTGCCACGCCCTGTTTATGCCCCAGTTCAGATGCAGTCTCCAGGATTATGGCCAC
TGGCATGATGGTAGTATTGAGCCCCTGGTGCGGGGCTTTCAGGGCCTCAAAGA
