[The description below was written by a language model from this plasmid's Addgene catalogue record.]
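Description:
MSCV-N BGLF4 is a retroviral mammalian expression plasmid built on the MSCV-N FLAGHA backbone, a murine stem cell virus-type vector intended for packaging into retroviral particles and stable transduction of mammalian cells. It is propagated in E. coli under ampicillin selection as a low-copy plasmid, and transduced mammalian cells are selected with puromycin. The recorded total size is about 7.9 kb, which is smaller than the listed empty backbone (about 8.2 kb). This is consistent with Gateway recombination replacing a larger destination cassette with the roughly 1.3 kb insert.

The payload is the BGLF4 open reading frame of Epstein-Barr virus (human herpesvirus 4), which encodes the conserved herpesvirus protein kinase. It is fused in frame to tandem N-terminal FLAG and HA epitope tags supplied by the backbone, an arrangement suited to detection and tandem affinity purification. Because the insert was introduced by Gateway cloning, vector-derived nucleotides remain in frame at the 3' end, so the translated protein carries a short stretch of nine extra residues at its C-terminus.

The record lists the promoter as "PKG", probably meaning PGK. In MSCV-type vectors the inserted gene is commonly driven by the viral LTR while a PGK promoter drives the puromycin marker, but no feature table is provided, so the exact arrangement cannot be confirmed here.

The construct belongs to a collection of tagged tumour virus ORFs created for systematic study of how viral proteins perturb host cell networks. Typical uses would be stable expression of tagged BGLF4 for interaction mapping and analysis of its downstream effects.
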