Addgene plasmid #37936: MSCV-N BGLF4
Depositing lab: Karl Munger. Depositing organization: Brigham and Women's Hospital. Publication: Interpreting cancer genomes using systematic host network perturbations by tumour virus proteins. Rozenblatt-Rosen O, Deo RC, Padi M, Adelmant G, Calderwood MA, Rolland T, Grace M, Dricot A, Askenazi M, Tavares M, Pevzner SJ, Abderazzaq F, Byrdsong D, Carvunis AR, Chen AA, Cheng J, Correll M, Duarte M, Fan C, Feltkamp MC, Ficarro SB, Franchi R, Garg BK, Gulbahce N, Hao T, Holthaus AM, James R, Korkhin A, Litovchick L, Mar JC, Pak TR, Rabello S, Rubio R, Shen Y, Singh S, Spangle JM, Tasan M, Wanamaker S, Webber JT, Roecklein-Canfield J, Johannsen E, Barabasi AL, Beroukhim R, Kieff E, Cusick ME, Hill DE, Munger K, Marto JA, Quackenbush J, Roth FP, DeCaprio JA, Vidal M. Nature. 2012 Jul 26;487(7408):491-5. 10.1038/nature11288 PubMed 22810586.
Backbone
  Vector backbone: MSCV-N FLAGHA
  Backbone size w/o insert (bp): 8162
  Total vector size (bp): 7949
  Vector type: Mammalian Expression, Retroviral
  Selectable markers: Puromycin
Growth in bacteria
  Bacterial resistance: Ampicillin, 100 μg/mL
  Growth temperature: 37°C
  Growth strain: DH5alpha
  Copy number: Low Copy
Gene/Insert
  Gene/Insert name: BGLF4 (alt name: HHV BGLF4)
  Species: H. Herpesvirus 4 (EBV)
  Insert size (bp): 1287
  GenBank ID: YP_401688.1
  Entrez Gene: BGLF4
  Promoter: PKG
  Tag / fusion protein: Flag (N terminal on backbone); HA (N terminal on backbone)
  Cloning method: Gateway Cloning
  Sequencing primers: 5′ LXSN 5'; 3′ MSCV-N seq. rev
Resource information
  A portion of this plasmid was derived from a plasmid made by: E. Kieff lab
Terms and licenses: Academic/Nonprofit Terms; Industry Terms: Not Available to Industry
Depositor comments: Note that the Gateway cloning reaction has left several vector-based nucleotides in frame with the 3' end of the insert, leaving additional amino acid residues [PTFLYKVVR] fused to the C-terminus of translated protein.
How to cite: MSCV-N BGLF4 was a gift from Karl Munger (Addgene plasmid # 37936 ; http://n2t.net/addgene:37936 ; RRID:Addgene_37936)
